>Addgene plasmid #182564 | PX552-mScn2a-HaloTag-V5-EF1-sfGFP | addgene full sequence | sequence record 357899 | Addgene NGS Result
CCTGCAGGCAGCTGCGCGCTCGCTCGCTCACTGAGGCCGCCCGGGCGTCGGGCGACCTTTGGTCGCCCGG
CCTCAGTGAGCGAGCGAGCGCGCAGAGAGGGAGTGGCCAACTCCATCACTAGGGGTTCCTGCGGCCGCAC
GCGTGAGGGCCTATTTCCCATGATTCCTTCATATTTGCATATACGATACAAGGCTGTTAGAGAGATAATT
GGAATTAATTTGACTGTAAACACAAAGATATTAGTACAAAATACGTGACGTAGAAAGTAATAATTTCTTG
GGTAGTTTGCAGTTTTAAAATTATGTTTTAAAATGGACTATCATATGCTTACCGTAACTTGAAAGTATTT
CGATTTCTTGGCTTTATATATCTTGTGGAAAGGACGAAACACCGGACAAGGGGAAAGATATCAGTTTTAG
AGCTAGAAATAGCAAGTTAAAATAAGGCTAGTCCGTTATCAACTTGAAAAAGTGGCACCGAGTCGGTGCT
TTTTTTCTAGTACCGGTCCCTGATATCTTTCCCCTTGTCCGGTTCTGGATCGGGTGAGGATCTGTACTTT
CAGAGCGATAACGATGGATCCGAAATCGGTACTGGCTTTCCATTCGACCCCCATTATGTGGAAGTCCTGG
GCGAGCGCATGCACTACGTCGATGTTGGTCCGCGCGATGGCACCCCTGTGCTGTTCCTGCACGGTAACCC
GACCTCCTCCTACGTGTGGCGCAACATCATCCCGCATGTTGCACCGACCCATCGCTGCATTGCTCCAGAC
CTGATCGGTATGGGCAAATCCGACAAACCAGACCTGGGTTATTTCTTCGACGACCACGTCCGCTTCATGG
ATGCCTTCATCGAAGCCCTGGGTCTGGAAGAGGTCGTCCTGGTCATTCACGACTGGGGCTCCGCTCTGGG
TTTCCACTGGGCCAAGCGCAATCCAGAGCGCGTCAAAGGTATTGCATTTATGGAGTTCATCCGCCCTATC
CCGACCTGGGACGAATGGCCAGAATTTGCCCGCGAGACCTTCCAGGCCTTCCGCACCACCGACGTCGGCC
GCAAGCTGATCATCGATCAGAACGTTTTTATCGAGGGTACGCTGCCGATGGGTGTCGTCCGCCCGCTGAC
TGAAGTCGAGATGGACCATTACCGCGAGCCGTTCCTGAATCCTGTTGACCGCGAGCCACTGTGGCGCTTC
CCAAACGAGCTGCCAATCGCCGGTGAGCCAGCGAACATCGTCGCGCTGGTCGAAGAATACATGGACTGGC
TGCACCAGTCCCCTGTCCCGAAGCTGCTGTTCTGGGGCACCCCAGGCGTTCTGATCCCACCGGCCGAAGC
CGCTCGCCTGGCCAAAAGCCTGCCTAACTGCAAGGCTGTGGACATCGGCCCGGGTCTGAATCTGCTGCAA
GAAGACAACCCGGACCTGATCGGCAGCGAGATCGCGCGCTGGCTGTCTACTCTGGAGATTTCCGGTGGGA
AGCCTATACCCAATCCTCTCCTGGGGTTGGACAGCACCGGCTCAGGTAGCGGCTCCCTGATATCTTTCCC
CTTGTCCTCTAGACCAAGGATCTGCGATCGCTCCGGTGCCCGTCAGTGGGCAGAGCGCACATCGCCCACA
GTCCCCGAGAAGTTGGGGGGAGGGGTCGGCAATTCGCTCCGGTGCCCGTCAGTGGGCAGAGCGCACATCG
CCCACAGTCCCCGAGAAGTTGGGGGGAGGGGTCGGCAATTGAACGGGTGCCTAGAGAAGGTGGCGCGGGG
TAAACTGGGAAAGTGATGTCGTGTACTGGCTCCGCCTTTTTCCCGAGGGTGGGGGAGAACCGTATATAAG
TGCAGTAGTCGCCGTGAACGTTCTTTTTCGCAACGGGTTTGCCGCCAGAACACAGCTGAAGCTTCGAGGG
GCTCGCATCTCTCCTTCACGCGCCCGCCGCCCTACCTGAGGCCGCCATCCACGCCGGTTGAGTCGCGTTC
TGCCGCCTCCCGCCTGTGGTGCCTCCTGAACTGCGTCCGCCGTCTAGGTAAGTTTAAAGCTCAGGTCGAG
ACCGGGCCTTTGTCCGGCGCTCCCTTGGAGCCTACCTAGACTCAGCCGGCTCTCCACGCTTTGCCTGACC
CTGCTTGCTCAACTCTACGTCTTTGTTTCGTTTTCTGTTCTGCGCCGTTACAGATCCAAGCTGTGACCGG
GTACCGCCACCATGAAAGGAGAAGAACTTTTCACTGGAGTTGTCCCAATTCTTGTTGAATTAGATGGTGA
TGTTAATGGGCACAAATTTTCTGTCCGTGGAGAGGGTGAAGGTGATGCTACAAACGGAAAACTCACCCTT
AAATTTATTTGCACTACTGGAAAACTACCTGTTCCGTGGCCAACACTTGTCACTACTCTGACCTATGGTG
TTCAATGCTTTTCCCGTTATCCGGATCACATGAAACGGCATGACTTTTTCAAGAGTGCCATGCCCGAAGG
TTATGTACAGGAACGCACTATATCTTTCAAAGATGACGGGACCTACAAGACGCGTGCTGAAGTCAAGTTT
GAAGGTGATACCCTTGTTAATCGTATCGAGTTAAAGGGTATTGATTTTAAAGAAGATGGAAACATTCTTG
GACACAAACTCGAGTACAACTTTAACTCACACAATGTATACATCACGGCAGACAAACAAAAGAATGGAAT
CAAAGCTAACTTCAAAATTCGCCACAACGTTGAAGATGGTTCCGTTCAACTAGCAGACCATTATCAACAA
AATACTCCAATTGGCGATGGCCCTGTCCTTTTACCAGACAACCATTACCTGTCGACACAATCTGTCCTTT
CGAAAGATCCCAACGAAAAGCGTGACCACATGGTCCTTCTTGAGTTTGTAACTGCTGCTGGGATTACACA
TGGCATGGATGAGCTCTACAAATAAGAATTCGATATCAAGCTTATCGATACCGAGCGCTGCTCGAGAGAT
CTACGGGTGGCATCCCTGTGACCCCTCCCCAGTGCCTCTCCTGGCCCTGGAAGTTGCCACTCCAGTGCCC
ACCAGCCTTGTCCTAATAAAATTAAGTTGCATCATTTTGTCTGACTAGGTGTCCTTCTATAATATTATGG
GGTGGAGGGGGGTGGTATGGAGCAAGGGGCAAGTTGGGAAGACAACCTGTAGGGCCTGCGGGGTCTATTG
GGAACCAAGCTGGAGTGCAGTGGCACAATCTTGGCTCACTGCAATCTCCGCCTCCTGGGTTCAAGCGATT
CTCCTGCCTCAGCCTCCCGAGTTGTTGGGATTCCAGGCATGCATGACCAGGCTCAGCTAATTTTTGTTTT
TTTGGTAGAGACGGGGTTTCACCATATTGGCCAGGCTGGTCTCCAACTCCTAATCTCAGGTGATCTACCC
ACCTTGGCCTCCCAAATTGCTGGGATTACAGGCGTGAACCACTGCTCCCTTCCCTGTCCTTCTGATTTTG
TAGGTAACCACGTGCGGACCGAGCGGCCGCAGGAACCCCTAGTGATGGAGTTGGCCACTCCCTCTCTGCG
CGCTCGCTCGCTCACTGAGGCCGGGCGACCAAAGGTCGCCCGACGCCCGGGCTTTGCCCGGGCGGCCTCA
GTGAGCGAGCGAGCGCGCAGCTGCCTGCAGGGGCGCCTGATGCGGTATTTTCTCCTTACGCATCTGTGCG
GTATTTCACACCGCATA
[95 nt withheld, positions 3658-3752]
T
[46 nt withheld, positions 3754-3799]
C
[141 nt withheld, positions 3801-3941]
CCTTTGACGTTGGAGTCCACGTTCTTT
[37 nt withheld, positions 3969-4005]
ACTCTATCTCGGGCTATTCTTTTGATTTATAAGGGATTTTGCCGATTTCGGTCTATTGGTTAAAAAATGA
GCTGATTTAACAAAAATTTAACGCGAATTTTAACAAAATATTAACGTTTACAATTTTATGGTGCACTCTC
AGTACAATCTGCTCTGATGCCGCATAGTTAAGCCAGCCCCGACACCCGCCAACACCCGCTGACGCGCCCT
GACGGGCTTGTCTGCTCCCGGCATCCGCTTACAGACAAGCTGTGACCGTCTCCGGGAGCTGCATGTGTCA
GAGGTTTTCACCGTCATCACCGAAACGCGCGAGACGAAAGGGCCTCGTGATACGCCTATTTTTATAGGTT
AATGTCATGATAATAATGGTTTCTTAGACGTCAGGTGGCACTTTTCGGGGAAATGTGCGCGGAACCCCTA
TTTGTTTATTTTTCTAAATACATTCAAATATGTATCCGCTCATGAGACAATAACCCTGATAAATGCTTCA
ATAATATTGAAAAAGGAAGAGTATGAGTATTCAACATTTCCGTGTCGCCCTTATTCCCTTTTTTGCGGCA
TTTTGCCTTCCTGTTTTTGCTCACCCAGAAACGCTGGTGAAAGTAAAAGATGCTGAAGATCAGTTGGGTG
CACGAGTGGGTTACATCGAACTGGATCTCAACAGCGGTAAGATCCTTGAGAGTTTTCGCCCCGAAGAACG
TTTTCCAATGATGAGCACTTTTAAAGTTCTGCTATGTGGCGCGGTATTATCCCGTATTGACGCCGGGCAA
GAGCAACTCGGTCGCCGCATACACTATTCTCAGAATGACTTGGTTGAGTACTCACCAGTCACAGAAAAGC
ATCTTACGGATGGCATGACAGTAAGAGAATTATGCAGTGCTGCCATAACCATGAGTGATAACACTGCGGC
CAACTTACTTCTGACAACGATCGGAGGACCGAAGGAGCTAACCGCTTTTTTGCACAACATGGGGGATCAT
GTAACTCGCCTTGATCGTTGGGAACCGGAGCTGAATGAAGCCATACCAAACGACGAGCGTGACACCACGA
TGCCTGTAGCAATGGCAACAACGTTGCGCAAACTATTAACTGGCGAACTACTTACTCTAGCTTCCCGGCA
ACAATTAATAGACTGGATGGAGGCGGATAAAGTTGCAGGACCACTTCTGCGCTCGGCCCTTCCGGCTGGC
TGGTTTATTGCTGATAAATCTGGAGCCGGTGAGCGTGGGTCTCGCGGTATCATTGCAGCACTGGGGCCAG
ATGGTAAGCCCTCCCGTATCGTAGTTATCTACACGACGGGGAGTCAGGCAACTATGGATGAACGAAATAG
ACAGATCGCTGAGATAGGTGCCTCACTGATTAAGCATTGGTAACTGTCAGACCAAGTTTACTCATATATA
CTTTAGATTGATTTAAAACTTCATTTTTAATTTAAAAGGATCTAGGTGAAGATCCTTTTTGATAATCTCA
TGACCAAAATCCCTTAACGTGAGTTTTCGTTCCACTGAGCGTCAGACCCCGTAGAAAAGATCAAAGGATC
TTCTTGAGATCCTTTTTTTCTGCGCGTAATCTGCTGCTTGCAAACAAAAAAACCACCGCTACCAGCGGTG
GTTTGTTTGCCGGATCAAGAGCTACCAACTCTTTTTCCGAAGGTAACTGGCTTCAGCAGAGCGCAGATAC
CAAATACTGTTCTTCTAGTGTAGCCGTAGTTAGGCCACCACTTCAAGAACTCTGTAGCACCGCCTACATA
CCTCGCTCTGCTAATCCTGTTACCAGTGGCTGCTGCCAGTGGCGATAAGTCGTGTCTTACCGGGTTGGAC
TCAAGACGATAGTTACCGGATAAGGCGCAGCGGTCGGGCTGAACGGGGGGTTCGTGCACACAGCCCAGCT
TGGAGCGAACGACCTACACCGAACTGAGATACCTACAGCGTGAGCTATGAGAAAGCGCCACGCTTCCCGA
AGGGAGAAAGGCGGACAGGTATCCGGTAAGCGGCAGGGTCGGAACAGGAGAGCGCACGAGGGAGCTTCCA
GGGGGAAACGCCTGGTATCTTTATAGTCCTGTCGGGTTTCGCCACCTCTGACTTGAGCGTCGATTTTTGT
GATGCTCGTCAGGGGGGCGGAGCCTATGGAAAAACGCCAGCAACGCGGCCTTTTTACGGTTCCTGGCCTT
TTGCTGGCCTTTTGCTCACATGT
Features (pLannotate 1.2.2; 20 found; start..end, strand, type, name):
     12..39      +  repeat_region  AAV2 ITR (fragment): inverted terminal repeat of adeno-associated virus serotype 2 inverted
     68..95      +  repeat_region  AAV2 ITR (fragment): inverted terminal repeat of adeno-associated virus serotype 2 inverted
    145..385     +  promoter       U6 promoter: RNA polymerase III promoter for human U6 snRNA
    414..489     +  misc_RNA       gRNA scaffold: guide RNA scaffold for the Streptococcus pyogenes CRISPR/Cas9 system
    546..566     +  CDS            TEV site: tobacco etch virus (TEV) protease recognition and cleavage site
    582..1465    +  CDS            HaloTag® (fragment): modified bacterial dehalogenase that forms covalent bonds with chloroalkane derivatives
   1588..1644    +  promoter       EF-1α core promoter (fragment): core promoter for human elongation factor EF-1α
   1664..1875    +  promoter       EF-1α core promoter: core promoter for human elongation factor EF-1α
   1888..2156    +  LTR            5' LTR (truncated): truncated 5' long terminal repeat (LTR) from human T-cell leukemia virus (HTLV) type 1
   2185..2892    +  CDS            Superfolder GFP: Superfolder GFP is a basic (constitutively fluorescent) green fluorescent protein published in 2005, derived from Aequorea victoria. It is reported to be a very rapidly-maturing weak dimer.
   2896..2923    +  misc_feature   MCS (fragment): pBluescript multiple cloning site
   2945..3421    +  polyA_signal   hGH poly(A) signal: human growth hormone polyadenylation signal
   3461..3601    +  repeat_region  AAV2 ITR: inverted terminal repeat of adeno-associated virus serotype 2 inverted
   3606..3657    -  misc_feature   bom (fragment): basis of mobility region from pBR322
   3676..4131    +  rep_origin     f1 ori (sequence partly withheld): f1 bacteriophage origin of replication; arrow indicates direction of (+) strand synthesis
   4132..4181    -  misc_feature   bom (fragment): basis of mobility region from pBR322
   4283..4318    -  CDS            rop (fragment): Rop protein, which maintains plasmids at low copy number; rop
   4413..4517    +  promoter       AmpR promoter: bla
   4518..5378    +  CDS            AmpR: β-lactamase; bla; confers resistance to ampicillin, carbenicillin, and related antibiotics
   5549..6137    +  rep_origin     ori: high-copy-number ColE1/pMB1/pBR322/pUC origin of replication
