[The description below was written by a language model from this plasmid's Addgene catalogue record and pLannotate feature annotations shown in this document.]
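Description:
PX552-mScn2a-HaloTag-V5-EF1-sfGFP is an AAV/CRISPR plasmid built on the PX552 backbone and designed to knock a HaloTag-V5 tag into the C-terminus of mouse Nav1.2, the voltage-gated sodium channel encoded by Scn2a. It is propagated in E. coli through a high-copy ColE1/pUC-type origin with ampicillin selection (AmpR, β-lactamase), and the backbone also carries an f1 phage origin. The payload lies between AAV2 inverted terminal repeats, which allow packaging into recombinant AAV. The right ITR is annotated in full, whereas the left one is detected only as short fragments, which is common for these repeat-rich elements in sequencing-derived records.

Inside the ITRs, a human U6 RNA polymerase III promoter drives a guide RNA built on the Streptococcus pyogenes Cas9 scaffold and directed against mouse Scn2a. Immediately downstream sits the donor DNA, in which the annotation identifies a TEV protease cleavage site followed by the HaloTag coding sequence, a modified dehalogenase that binds chloroalkane ligands covalently and so permits labelling with bright synthetic dyes. The V5 epitope named in the catalogue entry is not separately annotated, and the record does not describe the donor's flanking sequences or the integration mechanism. A second cassette uses an EF-1α core promoter combined with an HTLV-1 LTR fragment to express superfolder GFP, terminated by the hGH polyadenylation signal, which marks transfected or transduced cells.

No Cas9 gene is annotated, so the nuclease must come from another source. The construct is intended for tagging endogenous Nav1.2 so that its localization and dynamics can be imaged.
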