Addgene plasmid #182564: PX552-mScn2a-HaloTag-V5-EF1-sfGFP
Purpose: For mouse Nav1.2 knockin with HaloTag-V5 at the C-terminal
Depositing lab: James Zhe Liu. Depositing organization: HHMI, Janelia Research Campus. Publication: Direct Observation of Compartment-Specific Localization and Dynamics of Voltage-Gated Sodium Channels. Liu H, Wang HG, Pitt GS, Liu ZJ. J Neurosci. 2022 Jun 6;42(28):5482-98. doi: 10.1523/JNEUROSCI.0086-22.2022. PubMed 35672149.
Backbone
  Vector backbone: PX552
  Vector type: AAV, CRISPR
Growth in bacteria
  Bacterial resistance: Ampicillin, 100 μg/mL
  Growth temperature: 37°C
  Growth strain: NEB Stable
  Copy number: Unknown
Gene/Insert 1
  Gene/Insert name: mouse Scn2a gRNA and HaloTag-V5 donor DNA
  Species: M. musculus (mouse)
  GenBank ID: NM_001099298.3
  Promoter: U6
  Cloning method: Restriction Enzyme; 5′ cloning site AgeI (not destroyed); 3′ cloning site XbaI (not destroyed)
  Sequencing primers: 5′ TTCTTGGGTAGTTTGCAGTTTT
Gene/Insert 2
  Gene/Insert name: sfGFP
  Insert size (bp): 708
  Promoter: EF1
  Cloning method: Restriction Enzyme; 5′ cloning site KpnI (not destroyed); 3′ cloning site EcoRI (not destroyed)
  Sequencing primers: 5′ CCTACCTAGACTCAGC; 3′ CCGCAGGCCCTACAGGTTG
Terms and licenses: Academic/Nonprofit Terms; Industry Terms: Not Available to Industry
How to cite: PX552-mScn2a-HaloTag-V5-EF1-sfGFP was a gift from James Zhe Liu (Addgene plasmid # 182564 ; http://n2t.net/addgene:182564 ; RRID:Addgene_182564)
